LOCUS       Exported 8323 bp ds-DNA circular SYN 12-MAY-2021
DEFINITION  3rd generation lentiviral gRNA plasmid targeting human AKT1.
ACCESSION   .
VERSION     .
KEYWORDS    AKT1 gRNA (BRDN0001149414)
SOURCE      synthetic DNA construct
  ORGANISM  synthetic DNA construct
REFERENCE   1 (bases 1 to 8323)
  AUTHORS   Doench JG, Fusi N, Sullender M, Hegde M, Vaimberg EW, Donovan KF,
            Smith I, Tothova Z, Wilen C, Orchard R, Virgin HW, Listgarten J,
            Root DE
  TITLE     Optimized sgRNA design to maximize activity and minimize off-target
            effects of CRISPR-Cas9.
  JOURNAL   Nat Biotechnol. 2016 Jan 18. doi: 10.1038/nbt.3437.
  PUBMED    26780180
REFERENCE   2 (bases 1 to 8323)
  AUTHORS   .
  TITLE     Direct Submission
  JOURNAL   Exported May 12, 2021 from SnapGene Server 1.1.58
            http://www.snapgene.com
FEATURES             Location/Qualifiers
     source          1..8323
                     /organism="synthetic DNA construct"
                     /mol_type="other DNA"
     promoter        87..1265
                     /label=EF-1-alpha promoter
                     /note="strong constitutive promoter for human elongation
                     factor EF-1-alpha"
     intron          318..1256
                     /label=EF-1-alpha intron A
                     /note="intron upstream of the start codon of human
                     EF-1-alpha"
     primer_bind     1213..1233
                     /label=EF1a-F
                     /note="Human elongation factor-1a promoter, forward primer"
     CDS             1278..1877
                     /codon_start=1
                     /gene="pac from Streptomyces alboniger"
                     /product="puromycin N-acetyltransferase"
                     /label=PuroR
                     /note="confers resistance to puromycin"
                     /translation="MTEYKPTVRLATRDDVPRAVRTLAAAFADYPATRHTVDPDRHIER
                     VTELQELFLTRVGLDIGKVWVADDGAAVAVWTTPESVEAGAVFAEIGPRMAELSGSRLA
                     AQQQMEGLLAPHRPKEPAWFLATVGVSPDHQGKGLGSAVVLPGVEAAERAGVPAFLETS
                     APRNLPFYERLGFTVTADVEVPEGPRTWCMTRKPGA"
     primer_bind     complement(1278..1297)
                     /label=Puro-R
                     /note="Puromycin resistance gene, reverse primer. Also
                     called puro-variant-R"
     primer_bind     1774..1794
                     /label=Puro-F
                     /note="Puromycin resistance gene, forward primer"
     misc_feature    1893..2481
                     /label=WPRE
                     /note="woodchuck hepatitis virus posttranscriptional
                     regulatory element"
     primer_bind     complement(1946..1966)
                     /label=WPRE-R
                     /note="WPRE, reverse primer"
     CDS             complement(2364..2375)
                     /codon_start=1
                     /product="Factor Xa recognition and cleavage site"
                     /label=Factor Xa site
                     /translation="IEGR"
     LTR             2553..2786
                     /label=3' LTR (Delta-U3)
                     /note="self-inactivating 3' long terminal repeat (LTR) from
                     HIV-1"
     polyA_signal    2864..2985
                     /label=SV40 poly(A) signal
                     /note="SV40 polyadenylation signal"
     primer_bind     complement(2901..2920)
                     /label=SV40pA-R
                     /note="SV40 polyA, reverse primer"
     primer_bind     2955..2974
                     /label=EBV-rev
                     /note="SV40 polyA terminator, reverse primer"
     rep_origin      3025..3160
                     /label=SV40 ori
                     /note="SV40 origin of replication"
     primer_bind     3087..3106
                     /label=SV40pro-F
                     /note="SV40 promoter/origin, forward primer"
     primer_bind     complement(3180..3199)
                     /label=T7
                     /note="T7 promoter, forward primer"
     promoter        complement(3181..3199)
                     /label=T7 promoter
                     /note="promoter for bacteriophage T7 RNA polymerase"
     primer_bind     complement(3209..3226)
                     /label=M13 Forward
                     /note="In lacZ gene. Also called M13-F20 or M13 (-21)
                     Forward"
     primer_bind     complement(3209..3225)
                     /label=M13 fwd
                     /note="common sequencing primer, one of multiple similar
                     variants"
     primer_bind     complement(3218..3240)
                     /label=M13/pUC Forward
                     /note="In lacZ gene"
     rep_origin      3367..3822
                     /direction=RIGHT
                     /label=f1 ori
                     /note="f1 bacteriophage origin of replication; arrow
                     indicates direction of (+) strand synthesis"
     primer_bind     complement(3454..3473)
                     /label=F1ori-R
                     /note="F1 origin, reverse primer"
     primer_bind     3664..3685
                     /label=F1ori-F
                     /note="F1 origin, forward primer"
     promoter        3848..3952
                     /gene="bla"
                     /label=AmpR promoter
     CDS             3953..4813
                     /codon_start=1
                     /gene="bla"
                     /product="beta-lactamase"
                     /label=AmpR
                     /note="confers resistance to ampicillin, carbenicillin, and
                     related antibiotics"
                     /translation="MSIQHFRVALIPFFAAFCLPVFAHPETLVKVKDAEDQLGARVGYI
                     ELDLNSGKILESFRPEERFPMMSTFKVLLCGAVLSRIDAGQEQLGRRIHYSQNDLVEYS
                     PVTEKHLTDGMTVRELCSAAITMSDNTAANLLLTTIGGPKELTAFLHNMGDHVTRLDRW
                     EPELNEAIPNDERDTTMPVAMATTLRKLLTGELLTLASRQQLIDWMEADKVAGPLLRSA
                     LPAGWFIADKSGAGERGSRGIIAALGPDGKPSRIVVIYTTGSQATMDERNRQIAEIGAS
                     LIKHW"
     primer_bind     complement(4171..4190)
                     /label=Amp-R
                     /note="Ampicillin resistance gene, reverse primer"
     rep_origin      4984..5572
                     /direction=RIGHT
                     /label=ori
                     /note="high-copy-number ColE1/pMB1/pBR322/pUC origin of
                     replication"
     primer_bind     5473..5492
                     /label=pBR322ori-F
                     /note="pBR322 origin, forward primer"
     primer_bind     5726..5743
                     /label=L4440
                     /note="L4440 vector, forward primer"
     protein_bind    5860..5881
                     /label=CAP binding site
                     /bound_moiety="E. coli catabolite activator protein"
                     /note="CAP binding activates transcription in the presence
                     of cAMP."
     promoter        5896..5926
                     /label=lac promoter
                     /note="promoter for the E. coli lac operon"
     protein_bind    5934..5950
                     /label=lac operator
                     /bound_moiety="lac repressor encoded by lacI"
                     /note="The lac repressor binds to the lac operator to
                     inhibit transcription in E. coli. This inhibition can be
                     relieved by adding lactose or
                     isopropyl-beta-D-thiogalactopyranoside (IPTG)."
     primer_bind     5939..5961
                     /label=M13/pUC Reverse
                     /note="In lacZ gene"
     primer_bind     5958..5974
                     /label=M13 rev
                     /note="common sequencing primer, one of multiple similar
                     variants"
     primer_bind     5958..5974
                     /label=M13 Reverse
                     /note="In lacZ gene. Also called M13-rev"
     primer_bind     5993..6013
                     /label=T3
                     /note="T3 promoter, forward primer"
     promoter        5995..6013
                     /label=T3 promoter
                     /note="promoter for bacteriophage T3 RNA polymerase"
     promoter        6041..6267
                     /label=RSV promoter
                     /note="Rous sarcoma virus enhancer/promoter"
     LTR             6268..6448
                     /label=5' LTR (truncated)
                     /note="truncated 5' long terminal repeat (LTR) from HIV-1"
     misc_feature    6495..6620
                     /label=HIV-1 Psi
                     /note="packaging signal of human immunodeficiency virus
                     type 1"
     misc_feature    7113..7346
                     /label=RRE
                     /note="The Rev response element (RRE) of HIV-1 allows for
                     Rev-dependent mRNA export from the nucleus to the
                     cytoplasm."
     CDS             7531..7575
                     /codon_start=1
                     /product="antigenic peptide corresponding to amino acids
                     655 to 669 of the HIV envelope protein gp41 (Lutje Hulsik
                     et al., 2013)"
                     /label=gp41 peptide
                     /note="recognized by the 2H10 single-chain llama nanobody"
                     /translation="KNEQELLELDKWASL"
     promoter        7753..7993
                     /label=U6 promoter
                     /note="RNA polymerase III promoter for human U6 snRNA"
     primer_bind     7753..7773
                     /label=hU6-F
                     /note="Human U6 promoter, forward primer"
     primer_bind     7924..7943
                     /label=LKO.1 5'
                     /note="Human U6 promoter, forward primer"
     misc_RNA        8023..8098
                     /label=gRNA scaffold
                     /note="guide RNA scaffold for the Streptococcus pyogenes
                     CRISPR/Cas9 system"
     misc_feature    8154..8271
                     /label=cPPT/CTS
                     /note="central polypurine tract and central termination
                     sequence of HIV-1"
ORIGIN
        1 cccgggtgca aagatggata aagttttaaa cagagaggaa tctttgcagc taatggacct
       61 tctaggtctt gaaaggagtg ggaattggct ccggtgcccg tcagtgggca gagcgcacat
      121 cgcccacagt ccccgagaag ttggggggag gggtcggcaa ttgatccggt gcctagagaa
      181 ggtggcgcgg ggtaaactgg gaaagtgatg tcgtgtactg gctccgcctt tttcccgagg
      241 gtgggggaga accgtatata agtgcagtag tcgccgtgaa cgttcttttt cgcaacgggt
      301 ttgccgccag aacacaggta agtgccgtgt gtggttcccg cgggcctggc ctctttacgg
      361 gttatggccc ttgcgtgcct tgaattactt ccacctggct gcagtacgtg attcttgatc
      421 ccgagcttcg ggttggaagt gggtgggaga gttcgaggcc ttgcgcttaa ggagcccctt
      481 cgcctcgtgc ttgagttgag gcctggcctg ggcgctgggg ccgccgcgtg cgaatctggt
      541 ggcaccttcg cgcctgtctc gctgctttcg ataagtctct agccatttaa aatttttgat
      601 gacctgctgc gacgcttttt ttctggcaag atagtcttgt aaatgcgggc caagatctgc
      661 acactggtat ttcggttttt ggggccgcgg gcggcgacgg ggcccgtgcg tcccagcgca
      721 catgttcggc gaggcggggc ctgcgagcgc ggccaccgag aatcggacgg gggtagtctc
      781 aagctggccg gcctgctctg gtgcctggcc tcgcgccgcc gtgtatcgcc ccgccctggg
      841 cggcaaggct ggcccggtcg gcaccagttg cgtgagcgga aagatggccg cttcccggcc
      901 ctgctgcagg gagctcaaaa tggaggacgc ggcgctcggg agagcgggcg ggtgagtcac
      961 ccacacaaag gaaaagggcc tttccgtcct cagccgtcgc ttcatgtgac tccacggagt
     1021 accgggcgcc gtccaggcac ctcgattagt tctcgagctt ttggagtacg tcgtctttag
     1081 gttgggggga ggggttttat gcgatggagt ttccccacac tgagtgggtg gagactgaag
     1141 ttaggccagc ttggcacttg atgtaattct ccttggaatt tgcccttttt gagtttggat
     1201 cttggttcat tctcaagcct cagacagtgg ttcaaagttt ttttcttcca tttcaggtgt
     1261 cgtgacgtac ggccaccatg accgagtaca agcccacggt gcgcctcgcc acccgcgacg
     1321 acgtccccag ggccgtacgc accctcgccg ccgcgttcgc cgactacccc gccacgcgcc
     1381 acaccgtcga tccggaccgc cacatcgagc gggtcaccga gctgcaagaa ctcttcctca
     1441 cgcgcgtcgg gctcgacatc ggcaaggtgt gggtcgcgga cgacggcgcc gccgtggcgg
     1501 tctggaccac gccggagagc gtcgaagcgg gggcggtgtt cgccgagatc ggcccgcgca
     1561 tggccgagtt gagcggttcc cggctggccg cgcagcaaca gatggaaggc ctcctggcgc
     1621 cgcaccggcc caaggagccc gcgtggttcc tggccaccgt cggagtctcg cccgaccacc
     1681 agggcaaggg tctgggcagc gccgtcgtgc tccccggagt ggaggcggcc gagcgcgccg
     1741 gggtgcccgc cttcctggag acctccgcgc cccgcaacct ccccttctac gagcggctcg
     1801 gcttcaccgt caccgccgac gtcgaggtgc ccgaaggacc gcgcacctgg tgcatgaccc
     1861 gcaagcccgg tgcctgaacg cgttaagtcg acaatcaacc tctggattac aaaatttgtg
     1921 aaagattgac tggtattctt aactatgttg ctccttttac gctatgtgga tacgctgctt
     1981 taatgccttt gtatcatgct attgcttccc gtatggcttt cattttctcc tccttgtata
     2041 aatcctggtt gctgtctctt tatgaggagt tgtggcccgt tgtcaggcaa cgtggcgtgg
     2101 tgtgcactgt gtttgctgac gcaaccccca ctggttgggg cattgccacc acctgtcagc
     2161 tcctttccgg gactttcgct ttccccctcc ctattgccac ggcggaactc atcgccgcct
     2221 gccttgcccg ctgctggaca ggggctcggc tgttgggcac tgacaattcc gtggtgttgt
     2281 cggggaaatc atcgtccttt ccttggctgc tcgcctgtgt tgccacctgg attctgcgcg
     2341 ggacgtcctt ctgctacgtc ccttcggccc tcaatccagc ggaccttcct tcccgcggcc
     2401 tgctgccggc tctgcggcct cttccgcgtc ttcgccttcg ccctcagacg agtcggatct
     2461 ccctttgggc cgcctccccg cgtcgacttt aagaccaatg acttacaagg cagctgtaga
     2521 tcttagccac tttttaaaag aaaagggggg actggaaggg ctaattcact cccaacgaag
     2581 acaagatctg ctttttgctt gtactgggtc tctctggtta gaccagatct gagcctggga
     2641 gctctctggc taactaggga acccactgct taagcctcaa taaagcttgc cttgagtgct
     2701 tcaagtagtg tgtgcccgtc tgttgtgtga ctctggtaac tagagatccc tcagaccctt
     2761 ttagtcagtg tggaaaatct ctagcagtac gtatagtagt tcatgtcatc ttattattca
     2821 gtatttataa cttgcaaaga aatgaatatc agagagtgag aggaacttgt ttattgcagc
     2881 ttataatggt tacaaataaa gcaatagcat cacaaatttc acaaataaag catttttttc
     2941 actgcattct agttgtggtt tgtccaaact catcaatgta tcttatcatg tctggctcta
     3001 gctatcccgc ccctaactcc gcccatcccg cccctaactc cgcccagttc cgcccattct
     3061 ccgccccatg gctgactaat tttttttatt tatgcagagg ccgaggccgc ctcggcctct
     3121 gagctattcc agaagtagtg aggaggcttt tttggaggcc tagggacgta cccaattcgc
     3181 cctatagtga gtcgtattac gcgcgctcac tggccgtcgt tttacaacgt cgtgactggg
     3241 aaaaccctgg cgttacccaa cttaatcgcc ttgcagcaca tccccctttc gccagctggc
     3301 gtaatagcga agaggcccgc accgatcgcc cttcccaaca gttgcgcagc ctgaatggcg
     3361 aatgggnnnn nnnnnnnnnn nnnnnnnnnn nnnnnnnnnn nnnnnnnnnn nnnnnnnnnn
     3421 nnnnnnnnnn nnnnnnnnnn nnnnnnnnnn nnnnnnnnnn nnnnnnnnnn nnnnnnnnnn
     3481 nnnnnnnnnn cnnnnnnnnn nnnnnnnnnn nnnnnnnnnn nnnnnnnnnn nnnnnnnnnn
     3541 nnnnnnnnnn nnnnnnnnnn nnnnnnnnnn nnnnnnnnnn nnannnnnnn nnnnnnnnnn
     3601 nnnnnnnnnn nnnnnnnnnn nnnnnnnnnn nncctttgac gttggagtcc acgttcttta
     3661 atagtggact cttgttccaa actggaacaa cactcaaccc tatctcggtc tattcttttg
     3721 atttataagg gattttgccg atttcggcct attggttaaa aaatgagctg atttaacaaa
     3781 aatttaacgc gaattttaac aaaatattaa cgcttacaat ttaggtggca cttttcgggg
     3841 aaatgtgcgc ggaaccccta tttgtttatt tttctaaata cattcaaata tgtatccgct
     3901 catgagacaa taaccctgat aaatgcttca ataatattga aaaaggaaga gtatgagtat
     3961 tcaacatttc cgtgtcgccc ttattccctt ttttgcggca ttttgccttc ctgtttttgc
     4021 tcacccagaa acgctggtga aagtaaaaga tgctgaagat cagttgggtg cacgagtggg
     4081 ttacatcgaa ctggatctca acagcggtaa gatccttgag agttttcgcc ccgaagaacg
     4141 ttttccaatg atgagcactt ttaaagttct gctatgtggc gcggtattat cccgtattga
     4201 cgccgggcaa gagcaactcg gtcgccgcat acactattct cagaatgact tggttgagta
     4261 ctcaccagtc acagaaaagc atcttacgga tggcatgaca gtaagagaat tatgcagtgc
     4321 tgccataacc atgagtgata acactgcggc caacttactt ctgacaacga tcggaggacc
     4381 gaaggagcta accgcttttt tgcacaacat gggggatcat gtaactcgcc ttgatcgttg
     4441 ggaaccggag ctgaatgaag ccataccaaa cgacgagcgt gacaccacga tgcctgtagc
     4501 aatggcaaca acgttgcgca aactattaac tggcgaacta cttactctag cttcccggca
     4561 acaattaata gactggatgg aggcggataa agttgcagga ccacttctgc gctcggccct
     4621 tccggctggc tggtttattg ctgataaatc tggagccggt gagcgtgggt ctcgcggtat
     4681 cattgcagca ctggggccag atggtaagcc ctcccgtatc gtagttatct acacgacggg
     4741 gagtcaggca actatggatg aacgaaatag acagatcgct gagataggtg cctcactgat
     4801 taagcattgg taactgtcag accaagttta ctcatatata ctttagattg atttaaaact
     4861 tcatttttaa tttaaaagga tctaggtgaa gatccttttt gataatctca tgaccaaaat
     4921 cccttaacgt gagttttcgt tccactgagc gtcagacccc gtagaaaaga tcaaaggatc
     4981 ttcttgagat cctttttttc tgcgcgtaat ctgctgcttg caaacaaaaa aaccaccgct
     5041 accagcggtg gtttgtttgc cggatcaaga gctaccaact ctttttccga aggtaactgg
     5101 cttcagcaga gcgcagatac caaatactgt tcttctagtg tagccgtagt taggccacca
     5161 cttcaagaac tctgtagcac cgcctacata cctcgctctg ctaatcctgt taccagtggc
     5221 tgctgccagt ggcgataagt cgtgtcttac cgggttggac tcaagacgat agttaccgga
     5281 taaggcgcag cggtcgggct gaacgggggg ttcgtgcaca cagcccagct tggagcgaac
     5341 gacctacacc gaactgagat acctacagcg tgagctatga gaaagcgcca cgcttcccga
     5401 agggagaaag gcggacaggt atccggtaag cggcagggtc ggaacaggag agcgcacgag
     5461 ggagcttcca gggggaaacg cctggtatct ttatagtcct gtcgggtttc gccacctctg
     5521 acttgagcgt cgatttttgt gatgctcgtc aggggggcgg agcctatgga aaaacgccag
     5581 caacgcggcc tttttacggt tcctggcctt ttgctggcct tttgctcaca tgttctttcc
     5641 tgcgttatcc cctgattctg tggataaccg tattaccgcc tttgagtgag ctgataccgc
     5701 tcgccgcagc cgaacgaccg agcgcagcga gtcagtgagc gaggaagcgg aagagcgccc
     5761 aatacgcaaa ccgcctctcc ccgcgcgttg gccgattcat taatgcagct ggcacgacag
     5821 gtttcccgac tggaaagcgg gcagtgagcg caacgcaatt aatgtgagtt agctcactca
     5881 ttaggcaccc caggctttac actttatgct tccggctcgt atgttgtgtg gaattgtgag
     5941 cggataacaa tttcacacag gaaacagcta tgaccatgat tacgccaagc gcgcaattaa
     6001 ccctcactaa agggaacaaa agctggagct gcaagcttaa tgtagtctta tgcaatactc
     6061 ttgtagtctt gcaacatggt aacgatgagt tagcaacatg ccttacaagg agagaaaaag
     6121 caccgtgcat gccgattggt ggaagtaagg tggtacgatc gtgccttatt aggaaggcaa
     6181 cagacgggtc tgacatggat tggacgaacc actgaattgc cgcattgcag agatattgta
     6241 tttaagtgcc tagctcgata cataaacggg tctctctggt tagaccagat ctgagcctgg
     6301 gagctctctg gctaactagg gaacccactg cttaagcctc aataaagctt gccttgagtg
     6361 cttcaagtag tgtgtgcccg tctgttgtgt gactctggta actagagatc cctcagaccc
     6421 ttttagtcag tgtggaaaat ctctagcagt ggcgcccgaa cagggacttg aaagcgaaag
     6481 ggaaaccaga ggagctctct cgacgcagga ctcggcttgc tgaagcgcgc acggcaagag
     6541 gcgaggggcg gcgactggtg agtacgccaa aaattttgac tagcggaggc tagaaggaga
     6601 gagatgggtg cgagagcgtc agtattaagc gggggagaat tagatcgcga tgggaaaaaa
     6661 ttcggttaag gccaggggga aagaaaaaat ataaattaaa acatatagta tgggcaagca
     6721 gggagctaga acgattcgca gttaatcctg gcctgttaga aacatcagaa ggctgtagac
     6781 aaatactggg acagctacaa ccatcccttc agacaggatc agaagaactt agatcattat
     6841 ataatacagt agcaaccctc tattgtgtgc atcaaaggat agagataaaa gacaccaagg
     6901 aagctttaga caagatagag gaagagcaaa acaaaagtaa gaccaccgca cagcaagcgg
     6961 ccgctgatct tcagacctgg aggaggagat atgagggaca attggagaag tgaattatat
     7021 aaatataaag tagtaaaaat tgaaccatta ggagtagcac ccaccaaggc aaagagaaga
     7081 gtggtgcaga gagaaaaaag agcagtggga ataggagctt tgttccttgg gttcttggga
     7141 gcagcaggaa gcactatggg cgcagcgtca atgacgctga cggtacaggc cagacaatta
     7201 ttgtctggta tagtgcagca gcagaacaat ttgctgaggg ctattgaggc gcaacagcat
     7261 ctgttgcaac tcacagtctg gggcatcaag cagctccagg caagaatcct ggctgtggaa
     7321 agatacctaa aggatcaaca gctcctgggg atttggggtt gctctggaaa actcatttgc
     7381 accactgctg tgccttggaa tgctagttgg agtaataaat ctctggaaca gatttggaat
     7441 cacacgacct ggatggagtg ggacagagaa attaacaatt acacaagctt aatacactcc
     7501 ttaattgaag aatcgcaaaa ccagcaagaa aagaatgaac aagaattatt ggaattagat
     7561 aaatgggcaa gtttgtggaa ttggtttaac ataacaaatt ggctgtggta tataaaatta
     7621 ttcataatga tagtaggagg cttggtaggt ttaagaatag tttttgctgt actttctata
     7681 gtgaatagag ttaggcaggg atattcacca ttatcgtttc agacccacct cccaaccccg
     7741 aggggaccca gagagggcct atttcccatg attccttcat atttgcatat acgatacaag
     7801 gctgttagag agataattag aattaatttg actgtaaaca caaagatatt agtacaaaat
     7861 acgtgacgta gaaagtaata atttcttggg tagtttgcag ttttaaaatt atgttttaaa
     7921 atggactatc atatgcttac cgtaacttga aagtatttcg atttcttggc tttatatatc
     7981 ttgtggaaag gacgaaacac cgtgtcatgg agtacgccaa cggttttaga gctagaaata
     8041 gcaagttaaa ataaggctag tccgttatca acttgaaaaa gtggcaccga gtcggtgctt
     8101 ttttaagctt ggcgtaacta gatcttgaga caaatggcag tattcatcca caattttaaa
     8161 agaaaagggg ggattggggg gtacagtgca ggggaaagaa tagtagacat aatagcaaca
     8221 gacatacaaa ctaaagaatt acaaaaacaa attacaaaaa ttcaaaattt tcgggtttat
     8281 tacagggaca gcagagatcc actttggcgc cggctcgagg ggg
//
