[The description below was written by a language model from this plasmid's Addgene catalogue record and the feature table of its GenBank file.]
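Description:
AKT1 gRNA (BRDN0001149414) is a third-generation lentiviral CRISPR guide plasmid built on the lentiGuide-Puro backbone. It delivers a single guide RNA directed against human AKT1, the serine/threonine kinase also known as PKB. The 8.3 kb circular plasmid is propagated in E. coli through a high-copy ColE1/pUC-type origin with ampicillin resistance (bla). It also carries an f1 origin and an SV40 origin and poly(A) signal in the backbone outside the viral region. The lentiviral transfer cassette begins with an RSV promoter fused to a truncated HIV-1 5' LTR, which makes genomic RNA production Tat-independent. This is followed by the Psi packaging signal, the Rev response element for nuclear export and a cPPT/CTS element. The cassette ends in a U3-deleted, self-inactivating 3' LTR.

Two expression units sit within the viral region. A human U6 RNA polymerase III promoter drives the AKT1-specific spacer fused to the Streptococcus pyogenes Cas9 gRNA scaffold. Downstream, the EF-1-alpha promoter with its intron A expresses puromycin N-acetyltransferase, so transduced mammalian cells can be selected with puromycin, and a WPRE enhances transcript expression. The guide was designed against several AKT1 reference transcripts.

The plasmid does not encode Cas9, so it must be paired with a separate Cas9 vector or used in cells that already express the nuclease. It belongs to a human kinome gRNA collection associated with work on optimised sgRNA design for higher on-target activity and fewer off-target effects. It is suited to knockout of AKT1 in human cells following lentiviral transduction.
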