Addgene plasmid #75502: AKT1 gRNA (BRDN0001149414)
Purpose: 3rd generation lentiviral gRNA plasmid targeting human AKT1
Depositing lab: John Doench & David Root. Depositing organization: Broad Institute. Publication: Optimized sgRNA design to maximize activity and minimize off-target effects of CRISPR-Cas9. Doench JG, Fusi N, Sullender M, Hegde M, Vaimberg EW, Donovan KF, Smith I, Tothova Z, Wilen C, Orchard R, Virgin HW, Listgarten J, Root DE. Nat Biotechnol. 2016 Jan 18. doi: 10.1038/nbt.3437. PubMed 26780180.
Backbone
  Vector backbone: lentiGuide-Puro
  Backbone manufacturer: Zhang Lab (Addgene plasmid # 52963)
  Vector type: Mammalian Expression, Lentiviral, CRISPR
  Selectable markers: Puromycin
Growth in bacteria
  Bacterial resistance: Ampicillin, 100 μg/mL
  Growth temperature: 37°C
  Growth strain: DH5alpha
  Copy number: High Copy
Gene/Insert
  Gene/Insert name: AKT1 (alt names: AKT1; NM_001014431.1)
  gRNA/shRNA sequence: TGTCATGGAGTACGCCAACG
  Species: H. sapiens (human)
  Entrez Gene: AKT1 (a.k.a. AKT, PKB, PKB-ALPHA, PRKBA, RAC, RAC-ALPHA)
  Promoter: hU6
  Cloning method: Unknown
  Sequencing primers: 5′ U6-F; 3′ pS2-R
Terms and licenses: Academic/Nonprofit Terms; Industry Terms: Not Available to Industry
Depositor comments: The gRNA was designed to target the following Genbank reference sequence(s): NM_001014431.1,NM_001014432.1,NM_005163.2. Note that this plasmid does NOT contain Cas9. It should be used in conjunction with lentiCas9-Blast (Addgene #52962) or otherwise with cell lines already expressing Cas9. Browse the full kinome gRNA library at http://www.addgene.org/pooled-library/broadgpp-human-kinome/ or visit http://www.broadinstitute.org/rnai/public/ for detailed protocols and information.
How to cite: AKT1 gRNA (BRDN0001149414) was a gift from John Doench & David Root (Addgene plasmid # 75502 ; http://n2t.net/addgene:75502 ; RRID:Addgene_75502)
