>Addgene plasmid #75502 | AKT1 gRNA (BRDN0001149414) | depositor partial sequence | sequence record 142962 | Target Sequence
TGTCATGGAGTACGCCAACG
