>Addgene plasmid #75502 | AKT1 gRNA (BRDN0001149414) | addgene partial sequence | sequence record 184007 | hU6-F
GAAAGTAATAATTTCTTGGGTAGTTTGCAGTTTTAAAATTATGTTTTAAAATGGACTATCATATGCTTAC
CGTAACTTGAAAGTATTTCGATTTCTTGGCTTTATATATCTTGTGGAAAGGACGAAACACCGTGTCATGG
AGTACGCCAACGGTTTTAGAGCTAGAAATAGCAAGTTAAAATAAGGCTAGTCCGTTATCAACTTGAAAAA
GTGGCACCGAGTCGGTGCTTTTTTAAGCTTGGCGTAACTAGATCTTGAGACAAATGGCAGTATTCATCCA
CAATTTTAAAAGAAAAGGGGGGATTGGGGGGTACAGTGCAGGGGAAAGAATAGTAGACATAATAGCAACA
GACATACAAACTAAAGAATTACAAAAACAAATTACAAAAATTCAAAATTTTCGGGTTTATTACAGGGACA
GCAGAGATCCACTTTGGCGCCGGCTCGAGGGGGCCCGGGTGCAAAGATGGATAAAGTTTTAAACAGAGAG
GAATCTTTGCAGCTAATGGACCTTCTAGGTCTTGAAAGGAGTGGGAATTGGCTCCGGTGCCCGTCAGTGG
GCAGAGCGCA
